Addgene plasmid #65318: POT2-RFP
Purpose: receiving vector of standard transcription units(TUs) in YeastFab work, useful for further assembly
Depositing lab: Junbiao Dai. Depositing organization: Tsinghua University. Publication: YeastFab: the design and construction of standard biological parts for metabolic engineering in Saccharomyces cerevisiae. Guo Y, Dong J, Zhou T, Auxillos J, Li T, Zhang W, Wang L, Shen Y, Luo Y, Zheng Y, Lin J, Chen GQ, Wu Q, Cai Y, Dai J. Nucleic Acids Res. 2015 May 8. pii: gkv464. 10.1093/nar/gkv464 PubMed 25956650.
Backbone
  Vector backbone: pRS416
  Backbone manufacturer: Agilent Technologies
  Vector type: Synthetic Biology
Growth in bacteria
  Bacterial resistance: Ampicillin, 100 μg/mL
  Growth temperature: 37°C
  Growth strain: DH5alpha
  Copy number: High Copy
Gene/Insert
  Gene/Insert name: RFP
  Insert size (bp): 1130
  Cloning method: Unknown
  Sequencing primers: 5′ M13-F20; 3′ M13 Reverse
Terms and licenses: Academic/Nonprofit Terms; Industry Terms: Not Available to Industry
Depositor comments: the RFP gene was used for screening positive transformants(original plasmids would appear red due to expression of RFP, when RFP was replaced by desired inserts, the colony was white)
How to cite: POT2-RFP was a gift from Junbiao Dai (Addgene plasmid # 65318 ; http://n2t.net/addgene:65318 ; RRID:Addgene_65318)
