[The description below was written by a language model from this plasmid's Addgene catalogue record and pLannotate feature annotations shown in this document.]
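Description:
POT2-RFP is a yeast–E. coli shuttle vector built on the pRS416 backbone and used as a receiving (acceptor) plasmid for standard transcription units in the YeastFab parts-assembly system for Saccharomyces cerevisiae. In E. coli it is maintained at high copy from a ColE1/pUC-type origin and selected with ampicillin through the bla (AmpR) cassette. In yeast it behaves as a low-copy centromeric plasmid, carrying a CEN6/ARS element and the URA3 marker under its own promoter, which gives uracil prototrophy and can be counterselected with 5-FOA. An f1 origin and the flanking T3 and T7 promoters, lacZα fragment and residual pBluescript polylinker sequence are inherited from the backbone.

The payload is a roughly 1.1 kb bacterial RFP cassette placed in the former multiple cloning site. It consists of a second copy of the lac regulatory region (CAP binding site, lac promoter and lac operator) driving the monomeric red fluorescent protein mRFP1, followed by the rrnB T1 terminator. This cassette is a visual dropout marker rather than a yeast reporter. E. coli colonies carrying the unmodified vector turn red, whereas colonies in which the RFP cassette has been replaced by the desired insert are white, allowing positive clones to be screened by colour. According to the record, the resulting transcription-unit plasmids are suited to further rounds of assembly, in line with the system's stated focus on metabolic engineering. The record lists the cloning method as unknown, and the feature table does not annotate the restriction sites used to exchange the cassette.
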