Features (pLannotate 1.2.2; 25 found; start..end, strand, type, name):
     64..567     -  misc_feature   CEN/ARS: S. cerevisiae CEN6 centromere fused to an autonomously replicating sequence
    604..708     +  promoter       AmpR promoter: bla
    709..1569    +  CDS            AmpR: β-lactamase; bla; confers resistance to ampicillin, carbenicillin, and related antibiotics
   1740..2328    +  rep_origin     ori: high-copy-number ColE1/pMB1/pBR322/pUC origin of replication
   2511..2603    +  CDS            lacI (fragment): lac repressor; lacI; The lac repressor binds to the lac operator to inhibit transcription in E. coli. This inhibition can be relieved by adding lactose or isopropyl-β-D-thiogalactopyranoside (IPTG).
   2616..2637    +  protein_bind   CAP binding site: CAP binding activates transcription in the presence of cAMP. E. coli catabolite activator protein
   2652..2682    +  promoter       lac promoter: promoter for the E. coli lac operon
   2690..2706    +  protein_bind   lac operator: The lac repressor binds to the lac operator to inhibit transcription in E. coli. This inhibition can be relieved by adding lactose or isopropyl-β-D-thiogalactopyranoside (IPTG). lac repressor encoded by lacI
   2751..2769    +  promoter       T3 promoter: promoter for bacteriophage T3 RNA polymerase
   2782..2805    +  misc_feature   MCS (fragment): pBluescript multiple cloning site
   2868..2955    +  CDS            lacI (fragment): lac repressor; lacI; The lac repressor binds to the lac operator to inhibit transcription in E. coli. This inhibition can be relieved by adding lactose or isopropyl-β-D-thiogalactopyranoside (IPTG).
   2968..2989    +  protein_bind   CAP binding site: CAP binding activates transcription in the presence of cAMP. E. coli catabolite activator protein
   3004..3034    +  promoter       lac promoter: promoter for the E. coli lac operon
   3042..3058    +  protein_bind   lac operator: The lac repressor binds to the lac operator to inhibit transcription in E. coli. This inhibition can be relieved by adding lactose or isopropyl-β-D-thiogalactopyranoside (IPTG). lac repressor encoded by lacI
   3094..3768    +  CDS            mRFP1: mRFP1 is a basic (constitutively fluorescent) red fluorescent protein published in 2002, derived from Discosoma sp.. It is reported to be a somewhat slowly-maturing monomer with low acid sensitivity.
   3816..3887    +  terminator     rrnB T1 terminator: transcription terminator T1 from the E. coli rrnB gene
   3958..3978    +  misc_feature   MCS (fragment): pBluescript multiple cloning site
   3987..4005    -  promoter       T7 promoter: promoter for bacteriophage T7 RNA polymerase
   4013..4168    +  CDS            lacZα (fragment): LacZα fragment of β-galactosidase; lacZ fragment
   4176..4631    +  rep_origin     f1 ori (sequence partly withheld): f1 bacteriophage origin of replication; arrow indicates direction of (+) strand synthesis
   4632..4683    -  misc_feature   bom (fragment): basis of mobility region from pBR322
   4762..5565    -  CDS            URA3: orotidine-5'-phosphate decarboxylase, required for uracil biosynthesis; S. cerevisiae URA3; yeast auxotrophic marker, counterselectable with 5-fluoroorotic acid (5-FOA)
   5566..5781    -  promoter       URA3 promoter: S. cerevisiae URA3
   5796..5845    -  misc_feature   bom (fragment): basis of mobility region from pBR322
   5947..5982    -  CDS            rop (fragment): Rop protein, which maintains plasmids at low copy number; rop
>Addgene plasmid #65318 | POT2-RFP | depositor full sequence | sequence record 138713 | POT2-RFP sequence 5987 bps
AGGGCCTCGTGATACGCCTATTTTTATAGGTTAATGTCATGATAATAATGGTTTCTTAGGACGGATCGCT
TGCCTGTAACTTACACGCGCCTCGTATCTTTTAATGATGGAATAATTTGGGAATTTACTCTGTGTTTATT
TATTTTTATGTTTTGTATTTGGATTTTAGAAAGTAAATAAAGAAGGTAGAAGAGTTACGGAATGAAGAAA
AAAAAATAAACAAAGGTTTAAAAAATTTCAACAAAAAGCGTACTTTACATATATATTTATTAGACAAGAA
AAGCAGATTAAATAGATATACATTCGATTAACGATAAGTAAAATGTAAAATCACAGGATTTTCGTGTGTG
GTCTTCTACACAGACAAGATGAAACAATTCGGCATTAATACCTGAGAGCAGGAAGAGCAAGATAAAAGGT
AGTATTTGTTGGCGATCCCCCTAGAGTCTTTTACATCTTCGGAAAACAAAAACTATTTTTTCTTTAATTT
CTTTTTTTACTTTCTATTTTTAATTTATATATTTATATTAAAAAATTTAAATTATAATTATTTTTATAGC
ACGTGATGAAAAGGACCCAGGTGGCACTTTTCGGGGAAATGTGCGCGGAACCCCTATTTGTTTATTTTTC
TAAATACATTCAAATATGTATCCGCTCATGAGACAATAACCCTGATAAATGCTTCAATAATATTGAAAAA
GGAAGAGTATGAGTATTCAACATTTCCGTGTCGCCCTTATTCCCTTTTTTGCGGCATTTTGCCTTCCTGT
TTTTGCTCACCCAGAAACGCTGGTGAAAGTAAAAGATGCTGAAGATCAGTTGGGTGCACGAGTGGGTTAC
ATCGAACTGGATCTCAACAGCGGTAAGATCCTTGAGAGTTTTCGCCCCGAAGAACGTTTTCCAATGATGA
GCACTTTTAAAGTTCTGCTATGTGGCGCGGTATTATCCCGTATTGACGCCGGGCAAGAGCAACTCGGTCG
CCGCATACACTATTCTCAGAATGACTTGGTTGAGTACTCACCAGTCACAGAAAAGCATCTTACGGATGGC
ATGACAGTAAGAGAATTATGCAGTGCTGCCATAACCATGAGTGATAACACTGCGGCCAACTTACTTCTGA
CAACGATCGGAGGACCGAAGGAGCTAACCGCTTTTTTGCACAACATGGGGGATCATGTAACTCGCCTTGA
TCGTTGGGAACCGGAGCTGAATGAAGCCATACCAAACGACGAGCGTGACACCACGATGCCTGTAGCAATG
GCAACAACGTTGCGCAAACTATTAACTGGCGAACTACTTACTCTAGCTTCCCGGCAACAATTAATAGACT
GGATGGAGGCGGATAAAGTTGCAGGACCACTTCTGCGCTCGGCCCTTCCGGCTGGCTGGTTTATTGCTGA
TAAATCTGGAGCCGGTGAGCGTGGTAGTCGCGGTATCATTGCAGCACTGGGGCCAGATGGTAAGCCCTCC
CGTATCGTAGTTATCTACACGACGGGGAGTCAGGCAACTATGGATGAACGAAATAGACAGATCGCTGAGA
TAGGTGCCTCACTGATTAAGCATTGGTAACTGTCAGACCAAGTTTACTCATATATACTTTAGATTGATTT
AAAACTTCATTTTTAATTTAAAAGGATCTAGGTGAAGATCCTTTTTGATAATCTCATGACCAAAATCCCT
TAACGTGAGTTTTCGTTCCACTGAGCGTCAGACCCCGTAGAAAAGATCAAAGGATCTTCTTGAGATCCTT
TTTTTCTGCGCGTAATCTGCTGCTTGCAAACAAAAAAACCACCGCTACCAGCGGTGGTTTGTTTGCCGGA
TCAAGAGCTACCAACTCTTTTTCCGAAGGTAACTGGCTTCAGCAGAGCGCAGATACCAAATACTGTCCTT
CTAGTGTAGCCGTAGTTAGGCCACCACTTCAAGAACTCTGTAGCACCGCCTACATACCTCGCTCTGCTAA
TCCTGTTACCAGTGGCTGCTGCCAGTGGCGATAAGTCGTGTCTTACCGGGTTGGACTCAAGACGATAGTT
ACCGGATAAGGCGCAGCGGTCGGGCTGAACGGGGGGTTCGTGCACACAGCCCAGCTTGGAGCGAACGACC
TACACCGAACTGAGATACCTACAGCGTGAGCTATGAGAAAGCGCCACGCTTCCCGAAGGGAGAAAGGCGG
ACAGGTATCCGGTAAGCGGCAGGGTCGGAACAGGAGAGCGCACGAGGGAGCTTCCAGGGGGAAACGCCTG
GTATCTTTATAGTCCTGTCGGGTTTCGCCACCTCTGACTTGAGCGTCGATTTTTGTGATGCTCGTCAGGG
GGGCGGAGCCTATGGAAAAACGCCAGCAACGCGGCCTTTTTACGGTTCCTGGCCTTTTGCTGGCCTTTTG
CTCACATGTTCTTTCCTGCGTTATCCCCTGATTCTGTGGATAACCGTATTACCGCCTTTGAGTGAGCTGA
TACCGCTCGCCGCAGCCGAACGACCGAGCGCAGCGAGTCAGTGAGCGAGGAAGCGGAAGAGCGCCCAATA
CGCAAACCGCCTCTCCCCGCGCGTTGGCCGATTCATTAATGCAGCTGGCACGACAGGTTTCCCGACTGGA
AAGCGGGCAGTGAGCGCAACGCAATTAATGTGAGTTACCTCACTCATTAGGCACCCCAGGCTTTACACTT
TATGCTTCCGGCTCCTATGTTGTGTGGAATTGTGAGCGGATAACAATTTCACACAGGAAACAGCTATGAC
CATGATTACGCCAAGCGCGCAATTAACCCTCACTAAAGGGAACAAAAGCTGGAGCTCCACCGCGGTGGCG
GCCGCGAATTCCCCGGGTCTAGAGGTCTCGGTTGGCAGTGACTCGGTCTCTACCTGGCTAGAGACGGCAA
TACGCAAACCGCCTCTAGCCGCGCGTTGGCCGATTCATTAATGCAGCTGGCACGACAGGTTTCCCGACTG
GAAAGCGGGCAGTGAGCGCAACGCAATTAATGTGAGTTAGCTCACTCATTAGGCACCCCAGGCTTTACAC
TTTATGCTTCCGGCTCGTATGTTGTGTGGAATTGTGAGCGGATAACAATTTCACACATACTAGAGAAAGA
GGAGAAATACTAGATGGCTTCCTCCGAAGACGTTATCAAAGAGTTCATGCGTTTCAAAGTTCGTATGGAA
GGTTCCGTTAACGGTCACGAGTTCGAAATCGAAGGTGAAGGTGAAGGTCGTCCGTACGAAGGTACCCAGA
CCGCTAAACTGAAAGTTACCAAAGGTGGTCCGCTGCCGTTCGCTTGGGACATCCTGTCCCCGCAGTTCCA
GTACGGTTCCAAAGCTTACGTTAAACACCCGGCTGACATCCCGGACTACCTGAAACTGTCCTTCCCGGAA
GGTTTCAAATGGGAACGTGTTATGAACTTCGAAGACGGTGGTGTTGTTACCGTTACCCAGGACTCCTCCC
TGCAAGACGGTGAGTTCATCTACAAAGTTAAACTGCGTGGTACCAACTTCCCGTCCGACGGTCCGGTTAT
GCAGAAAAAAACCATGGGTTGGGAAGCTTCCACCGAACGTATGTACCCGGAAGACGGTGCTCTGAAAGGT
GAAATCAAAATGCGTCTGAAACTGAAAGACGGTGGTCACTACGACGCTGAAGTTAAAACCACCTACATGG
CTAAAAAACCGGTTCAGCTGCCGGGTGCTTACAAAACCGACATCAAACTGGACATCACCTCCCACAACGA
AGACTACACCATCGTTGAACAGTACGAACGTGCTGAAGGTCGTCACTCCACCGGTGCTTAATAACGCTGA
TAGTGCTAGTGTAGATCGCTACTAGAGCCAGGCATCAAATAAAACGAAAGGCTCAGTCGAAAGACTGGGC
CTTTCGTTTTATCTGTTGTTTGTCGGTGAACGCTCTCTACTAGAGCGTCTCACCTCAGGCAGAGACCCAA
GACACTGCGGATCGAGACCACTAGTACCGGTCTGCAGCTCGAGGGGGGGCCCGGTACCCAATTCGCCCTA
TAGTGAGTCGTATTACGCGCGCTCACTGGCCGTCGTTTTACAACGTCGTGACTGGGAAAACCCTGGCGTT
ACCCAACTTAATCGCCTTGCAGCACATCCCCCTTTCGCCAGCTGGCGTAATAGCGAAGAGGCCCGCACCG
ATCGCCCTTCCCAACAGTTGCGCAGCCTGAATGGCGAATGGCGCG
[124 nt withheld, positions 4176-4299]
C
[91 nt withheld, positions 4301-4391]
A
[49 nt withheld, positions 4393-4441]
CCTTTGACGTTGGAGTCCACGTTCTTT
[37 nt withheld, positions 4469-4505]
ACCCTATCTCGGTCTATTCTTTTGATTTATAAGGGATTTTGCCGATTTCGGCCTATTGGTTAAAAAATGA
GCTGATTTAACAAAAATTTAACGCGAATTTTAACAAAATATTAACGTTTACAATTTCCTGATGCGGTATT
TTCTCCTTACGCATCTGTGCGGTATTTCACACCGCATAGGGTAATAACTGATATAATTAAATTGAAGCTC
TAATTTGTGAGTTTAGTATACATGCATTTACTTATAATACAGTTTTTTAGTTTTGCTGGCCGCATCTTCT
CAAATATGCTTCCCAGCCTGCTTTTCTGTAACGTTCACCCTCTACCTTAGCATCCCTTCCCTTTGCAAAT
AGTCCTCTTCCAACAATAATAATGTCAGATCCTGTAGACACCACATCATCCACGGTTCTATACTGTTGAC
CCAATGCGTCACCCTTGTCATCTAAACCCACACCGGGTGTCATAATCAACCAATCGTAACCTTCATCTCT
TCCACCCATGTCTCTTTGAGCAATAAAGCCGATAACAAAATCTTTGTCGCTCTTCGCAATGTCAACAGTA
CCCTTAGTATATTCTCCAGTAGATAGGGAGCCCTTGCATGACAATTCTGCTAACATCAAAAGGCCTCTAG
GTTCCTTTGTTACTTCTTCTGCCGCCTGCTTCAAACCGCTAACAATACCTGGGCCCACCACACCGTGTGC
ATTCGTAATGTCTGCCCATTCTGCTATTCTGTATACACCCGCAGAGTACTGCAATTTGACTGTATTACCA
ATGTCAGCAAATTTTCTGTCTTCGAAGAGTAAAAAATTGTACTTGGCGGATAATGCCTTTAGCGGCTTAA
CTGTGCCCTCCATGGAAAAATCAGTCAAGATATCCACATGTGTTTTTAGTAAACAAATTTTGGGACCTAA
TGCTTCAACTAACTCCAGTAATTCCTTGGTGGTACGAACATCCAATGAAGCACACAAGTTTGTTTGCTTT
TCGTGCATGATATTAAATAGCTTGGCAGCAACAGGACTAGGATGAGTAGCAGCACGTTCCTTATATGTAG
CTTTCGACATGATTTATCTTCGTTTCCTGCAGGTTTTTGTTCTGTGCAGTTGGGTTAAGAATACTGGGCA
ATTTCATGTTTCTTCAACACTACATATGCGTATATATACCAATCTAAGTCTGTGCTCCTTCCTTCGTTCT
TCCTTCTGTTCGGAGATTACCGAATCAAAAAAATTTCAAAGAAACCGAAATCAAAAAAAAGAATAAAAAA
AAAATGATGAATTGAATTGAAAAGCTGTGGTATGGTGCACTCTCAGTACAATCTGCTCTGATGCCGCATA
GTTAAGCCAGCCCCGACACCCGCCAACACCCGCTGACGCGCCCTGACGGGCTTGTCTGCTCCCGGCATCC
GCTTACAGACAAGCTGTGACAATCTCCGGGAGCTGCATGTGTCAGAGGTTTTCACCGTCATCACCGAAAC
GCGCGAGATTAA
