>Addgene plasmid #65318 | POT2-RFP | addgene partial sequence | sequence record 138566 | M13-F20 5'-TGTAAAACGACGGCCAGT-3'
CCCTCGAGCTGCAGACCGGTACTAGTGGTCTCGATCCGCAGTGTCTTGGGTCTCTGCCTGAGGTGAGACG
CTCTAGTAGAGAGCGTTCACCGACAAACAACAGATAAAACGAAAGGCCCAGTCTTTCGACTGAGCCTTTC
GTTTTATTTGATGCCTGGCTCTAGTAGCGATCTACACTAGCACTATCAGCGTTATTAAGCACCGGTGGAG
TGACGACCTTCAGCACGTTCGTACTGTTCAACGATGGTGTAGTCTTCGTTGTGGGAGGTGATGTCCAGTT
TGATGTCGGTTTTGTAAGCACCCGGCAGCTGAACCGGTTTTTTAGCCATGTAGGTGGTTTTAACTTCAGC
GTCGTAGTGACCACCGTCTTTCAGTTTCAGACGCATTTTGATTTCACCTTTCAGAGCACCGTCTTCCGGG
TACATACGTTCGGTGGAAGCTTCCCAACCCATGGTTTTTTTCTGCATAACCGGACCGTCGGACGGGAAGT
TGGTACCACGCAGTTTAACTTTGTAGATGAACTCACCGTCTTGCAGGGAGGAGTCCTGGGTAACGGTAAC
AACACCACCGTCTTCGAAGTTCATAACACGTTCCCATTTGAAACCTTCCGGGAAGGACAGTTTCAGGTAG
TCCGGGATGTCAGCCGGGTGTTTAACGTAAGCTTTGGAACCGTACTGGAACTGCGGGGACAGGATGTCCC
AAGCGAACGGCAGCGGACCACCTTTGGTAACTTTCAGTTTAGCGGTCTGGGTACCTTCGTACGGACGACC
TTCACCTTCACCTTCGATT
