>Addgene plasmid #65318 | POT2-RFP | addgene partial sequence | sequence record 138712 | M13-Rev 5'-CAGGAAACAGCTATGACC-3'
AAGCTGGAGCTCCACCGCGGTGGCGGCCGCGAATTCCCCGGGTCTAGAGGTCTCGGTTGGCAGTGACTCG
GTCTCTACCTGGCTAGAGACGGCAATACGCAAACCGCCTCTAGCCGCGCGTTGGCCGATTCATTAATGCA
GCTGGCACGACAGGTTTCCCGACTGGAAAGCGGGCAGTGAGCGCAACGCAATTAATGTGAGTTAGCTCAC
TCATTAGGCACCCCAGGCTTTACACTTTATGCTTCCGGCTCGTATGTTGTGTGGAATTGTGAGCGGATAA
CAATTTCACACATACTAGAGAAAGAGGAGAAATACTAGATGGCTTCCTCCGAAGACGTTATCAAAGAGTT
CATGCGTTTCAAAGTTCGTATGGAAGGTTCCGTTAACGGTCACGAGTTCGAAATCGAAGGTGAAGGTGAA
GGTCGTCCGTACGAAGGTACCCAGACCGCTAAACTGAAAGTTACCAAAGGTGGTCCGCTGCCGTTCGCTT
GGGACATCCTGTCCCCGCAGTTCCAGTACGGTTCCAAAGCTTACGTTAAACACCCGGCTGACATCCCGGA
CTACCTGAAACTGTCCTTCCCGGAAGGTTTCAAATGGGAACGTGTTATGAACTTCGAAGACGGTGGTGTT
GTTACCGTTACCCAGGACTCCTCCCTGCAAGACGGTGAGTTCATCTACAAAGTTAAACTGCGTGGTACCA
ACTTCCCGTCCGACGGTCCGGTTATGCAGAA
